>Addgene plasmid #161539 | pJM520 EF1α 3xFLAG-NLS-VP64-ZF10 in TUPV4 | depositor full sequence | sequence record 313076 | pJM520 EF1α 3xFLAG-NLS-VP64-ZF10 in TUPV4 sequence 6379 bps
GACGGATCGGGAGATCGAAGACGGTTACAATATCCCGTGAAGCTTGAGTGGAATCAAGATCTGGGGAGGT
CGCTGAGTAGTGCGCGAGCAAAATTTAAGCTACAACAAGGCAAGGCTTGACCGACAATTGCATGAAGAAT
CTGCTTAGGGTTAGGCGTTTTGCGCTGCTTCGCGATGTACGGGCCAGATATACGCGTGAGTAATTCATAC
AAAAGGACTCGCCCCTGCCTTGGGGAATCCCAGGGACCGTCGTTAAACTCCCACTAACGTAGAACCCAGA
GATCGCTGCGTTCCCGCCCCCTCACCCGCCCGCTCTCGTCATCACTGAGGTGGAGAAGAGCATGCGTGAG
GCTCCGGTGCCCGTCAGTGGGCAGAGCGCACATCGCCCACAGTCCCCGAGAAGTTGGGGGGAGGGGTCGG
CAATTGAACCGGTGCCTAGAGAAGGTGGCGCGGGGTAAACTGGGAAAGTGATGTCGTGTACTGGCTCCGC
CTTTTTCCCGAGGGTGGGGGAGAACCGTATATAAGTGCAGTAGTCGCCGTGAACGTTCTTTTTCGCAACG
GGTTTGCCGCCAGAACACAGGTAAGTGCCGTGTGTGGTTCCCGCGGGCCTGGCCTCTTTACGGGTTATGG
CCCTTGCGTGCCTTGAATTACTTCCACGCCCCTGGCTGCAGTACGTGATTCTTGATCCCGAGCTTCGGGT
TGGAAGTGGGTGGGAGAGTTCGAGGCCTTGCGCTTAAGGAGCCCCTTCGCCTCGTGCTTGAGTTGAGGCC
TGGCTTGGGCGCTGGGGCCGCCGCGTGCGAATCTGGTGGCACCTTCGCGCCTGTCTCGCTGCTTTCGATA
AGTCTCTAGCCATTTAAAATTTTTGATGACCTGCTGCGACGCTTTTTTTCTGGCAAGATAGTCTTGTAAA
TGCGGGCCAAGATCTGCACACTGGTATTTCGGTTTTTGGGGCCGCGGGCGGCGACGGGGCCCGTGCGTCC
CAGCGCACATGTTCGGCGAGGCGGGGCCTGCGAGCGCGGCCACCGAGAATCGGACGGGGGTAGTCTCAAG
CTGGCCGGCCTGCTCTGGTGCCTGGCCTCGCGCCGCCGTGTATCGCCCCGCCCTGGGCGGCAAGGCTGGC
CCGGTCGGCACCAGTTGCGTGAGCGGAAAGATGGCCGCTTCCCGGCCCTGCTGCAGGGAGCTCAAAATGG
AGGACGCGGCGCTCGGGAGAGCGGGCGGGTGAGTCACCCACACAAAGGAAAAGGGCCTTTCCGTCCTCAG
CCGTCGCTTCATGTGACTCCACGGAGTACCGGGCGCCGTCCAGGCACCTCGATTAGTTCTCGAGCTTTTG
GAGTACGTCGTCTTTAGGTTGGGGGGAGGGGTTTTATGCGATGGAGTTTCCCCACACTGAGTGGGTGGAG
ACTGAAGTTAGGCCAGCTTGGCACTTGATGTAATTCTCCTTGGAATTTGCCCTTTTTGAGTTTGGATCTT
GGTTCATTCTCAAGCCTCAGACAGTGGTTCAAAGTTTTTTTCTTCCATTTCAGGTGTCGTGAGAGCTCGT
TTAGTGAACCGTCAGATCGCCTGGAGACGCCATCCACGCTGTTTTGACCTCCATAGAAGAGAACGGGACC
GATCCAAATTCTCGAGGCTAGCGCCACCATGGATTATAAGGATCACGATGGCGACTACAAGGACCACGAT
ATTGACTACAAAGACGATGACGATAAAATGGCTCCTAAGAAAAAGCGCAAAGTCGGTATCCATGGCGTTC
CCGGATCAGACGCATTGGACGATTTTGATCTGGATATGCTGGGAAGTGACGCCCTCGATGATTTTGACCT
TGACATGCTTGGTTCGGATGCCCTTGATGACTTTGACCTCGACATGCTCGGCAGTGACGCCCTTGATGAT
TTCGACCTGGACATGCTGATTAACTCTAGAAGTTCCGGATCTTCTGGTTCTGGTTCTGGTTCAGGATCCG
GTACCGGTGGAGCTAGACCCGGGGAGCGCCCCTTCCAGTGTCGCATTTGCATGCGGAACTTTTCGACTAA
TCAAAAATTGGAAGTTCATACCCGTACTCATACCGGTGAAAAACCGTTTCAGTGTCGGATCTGTATGCGA
AATTTCTCCGTTAGACATAATTTGCAAAGACATCTACGTACGCACACCGGCGAGAAGCCATTCCAATGCC
GAATATGCATGCGCAACTTCAGTCAACATCCAAATTTGACTAGACACCTAAAAACCCACCTGAGAGGATC
TTAAGCGGCCGCTCGAGTCTAGAGGGCCCGTTTAAACCCGCTGATCAGCCTCGACTGTGCCTTCTAGTTG
CCAGCCATCTGTTGTTTGCCCCTCCCCCGTGCCTTCCTTGACCCTGGAAGGTGCCACTCCCACTGTCCTT
TCCTAATAAAATGAGGAAATTGCATCGCATTGTCTGAGTAGGTGTCATTCTATTCTGGGGGGTGGGGTGG
GGCAGGACAGCAAGGGGGAGGATTGGGAAGTCAATAGCAGGCATGCTGGGGATGCGGTGGGCTCTATGGC
TTCTGAGGCAGGTCGACACTGTTTAACAAGCCCGTCAGTAGAGCGCATCGCGATAAGCTCTAGAGGGACA
GCCCCCCCCCAAAGCCCCCAGGGATGTAATTACGTCCCTCCCCCGCTAGGGGGCAGCAGCGAGCCGCCCG
GGGCTCCGCTCCGGTCCGGCGCTCCCCCCGCATCCCCGAGCCGGCAGCGTGCGGGGACAGCCCGGGCACG
GGGAAGGTGGCACGGGATCGCTTTCCTCTGAACGCTTCTCGCTGCTCTTTGAGCCTGCAGACACCTGGGG
GGATACGGGGAAAAAGCTTTAGGCTGAAAGAGAGATTTAGAATGACAGAATCATAGAACGGCCTGCGTAC
GGATGGGGCTCTAGCTCTAGAGCTTGATATCGAATTCCTGCAGCCCCGCTAGAGGGACAGCCCCCCCCCA
AAGCCCCCAGGGATGTAATTACGTCCCTCCCCCGCTAGGGGGCAGCAGCGAGCCGCCCGGGGCTCCGCTC
CGGTCCGGCGCTCCCCCCGCATCCCCGAGCCGGCAGCGTGCGGGGACAGCCCGGGCACGGGGAAGGTGGC
ACGGGATCGCTTTCCTCTGAACGCTTCTCGCTGCTCTTTGAGCCTGCAGACACCTGGGGGGATACGGGGA
AAAAGCTTTAGGCTGAAAGAGAGATTTAGAATGACAGAATCATAGAACGGCCTGGGCGCGCCTGGTGGCG
AACGATCAACAGACGGGAGAGGCAGAAAGTCTTCGCTGACAGCGACCGGACTCTAGGGGGTATCCCC
[124 nt withheld, positions 3288-3411]
C
[91 nt withheld, positions 3413-3503]
A
[49 nt withheld, positions 3505-3553]
CCTTTGACGTTGGAGTCCACGTTCTTT
[37 nt withheld, positions 3581-3617]
ACCCTATCTCGGTCTATTCTTTTGATTTATAAGGGATTTTGCCGATTTCGGCCTATTGGTTAAAAAATGA
GCTGATTTAACAAAAATTTAACGCGAATTAATTCTGTGGAATGTGTGTCAGTTAGGCTCAATTAGTCAGC
AACCATAGTCCCGCCCCTAACTCCGCCCATCCCGCCCCTAACTCCGCCCAGTTCCGCCCATTCTCCGCCC
CATGGCTGACTAATTTTTTTTATTTATGCAGAGGCCGAGGCCGCCTCTGCCTCTGAGCTATTCCAGAAGT
AGTGAGGAGGCTTTTTTGGAGGCCTAGGCTTTTGCAAAAAGCTCCCGGGAGCTTGTATATCCATTTTCGG
AGGTTGGGCTTCGGAATCGTTTTCCGGGACGCCGGCTGGATGATCCTCCAGCGCGGGGATCTCATGCTGG
AGTTCTTCGCCCACCCCAACTTGTTTATTGCAGCTTATAATGGTTACAAATAAAGCAATAGCATCACAAA
TTTCACAAATAAAGCATTTTTTTCACTGCATTCTAGTTGTGGTTTGTCCAAACTCATCAATGTATCTTAT
CATGTCTGTATACCGTCGACCTCTAGCTAGAGCTTGGCGTAATCATGGTCATAGCTGTTTCCTGTGTGAA
ATTGTTATCCGCTCACAATTCCACACAACATACGAGCCGGAAGCATAAAGTGTAAAGCCTGGGGTGCCTA
ATGAGTGAGCTAACTCACATTAATTGCGTTGCGCTCACTGCCCGCTTTCCAGTCGGGAAACCTGTCGTGC
CAGCTGCATTAATGAATCGGCCAACGCGCGGGGAGAGGCGGTTTGCGTATTGGGCGCTCTTCCGCTTCCT
CGCTCACTGACTCGCTGCGCTCGGTCGTTCGGCTGCGGCGAGCGGTATCAGCTCACTCAAAGGCGGTAAT
ACGGTTATCCACAGAATCAGGGGATAACGCAGGAAAGAACATGTGAGCAAAAGGCCAGCAAAAGGCCAGG
AACCGTAAAAAGGCCGCGTTGCTGGCGTTTTTCCATAGGCTCCGCCCCCCTGACGAGCATCACAAAAATC
GACGCTCAAGTCAGAGGTGGCGAAACCCGACAGGACTATAAAGATACCAGGCGTTTCCCCCTGGAAGCTC
CCTCGTGCGCTCTCCTGTTCCGACCCTGCCGCTTACCGGATACCTGTCCGCCTTTCTCCCTTCGGGAAGC
GTGGCGCTTTCTCATAGCTCACGCTGTAGGTATCTCAGTTCGGTGTAGGTCGTTCGCTCCAAGCTGGGCT
GTGTGCACGAACCCCCCGTTCAGCCCGACCGCTGCGCCTTATCCGGTAACTATCGTCTTGAGTCCAACCC
GGTAAGACACGACTTATCGCCACTGGCAGCAGCCACTGGTAACAGGATTAGCAGAGCGAGGTATGTAGGC
GGTGCTACAGAGTTCTTGAAGTGGTGGCCTAACTACGGCTACACTAGAAGAACAGTATTTGGTATCTGCG
CTCTGCTGAAGCCAGTTACCTTCGGAAAAAGAGTTGGTAGCTCTTGATCCGGCAAACAAACCACCGCTGG
TAGCGGTTTTTTTGTTTGCAAGCAGCAGATTACGCGCAGAAAAAAAGGATCTCAAGAAGATCCTTTGATC
TTTTCTACGGGGTCTGACGCTCAGTGGAACGAAAACTCACGTTAAGGGATTTTGGTCATGAGATTATCAA
AAAGGATCTTCACCTAGATCCTTTTAAATTAAAAATGAAGTTTTAAATCAATCTAAAGTATATATGAGTA
AACTTGGTCTGACAGTTACCAATGCTTAATCAGTGAGGCACCTATCTCAGCGATCTGTCTATTTCGTTCA
TCCATAGTTGCCTGACTCCCCGTCGTGTAGATAACTACGATACGGGAGGGCTTACCATCTGGCCCCAGTG
CTGCAATGATACCGCGAGATCCACGCTCACCGGCTCCAGATTTATCAGCAATAAACCAGCCAGCCGGAAG
GGCCGAGCGCAGAAGTGGTCCTGCAACTTTATCCGCCTCCATCCAGTCTATTAATTGTTGCCGGGAAGCT
AGAGTAAGTAGTTCGCCAGTTAATAGTTTGCGCAACGTTGTTGCCATTGCTACAGGCATCGTGGTGTCAC
GCTCGTCGTTTGGTATGGCTTCATTCAGCTCCGGTTCCCAACGATCAAGGCGAGTTACATGATCCCCCAT
GTTGTGCAAAAAAGCGGTTAGCTCCTTCGGTCCTCCGATCGTTGTCAGAAGTAAGTTGGCCGCAGTGTTA
TCACTCATGGTTATGGCAGCACTGCATAATTCTCTTACTGTCATGCCATCCGTAAGATGCTTTTCTGTGA
CTGGTGAGTACTCAACCAAGTCATTCTGAGAATAGTGTATGCGGCGACCGAGTTGCTCTTGCCCGGCGTC
AATACGGGATAATACCGCGCCACATAGCAGAACTTTAAAAGTGCTCATCATTGGAAAACGTTCTTCGGGG
CGAAAACTCTCAAGGATCTTACCGCTGTTGAGATCCAGTTCGATGTAACCCACTCGTGCACCCAACTGAT
CTTCAGCATCTTTTACTTTCACCAGCGTTTCTGGGTGAGCAAAAACAGGAAGGCAAAATGCCGCAAAAAA
GGGAATAAGGGCGACACGGAAATGTTGAATACTCATACTCTTCCTTTTTCAATATTATTGAAGCATTTAT
CAGGGTTATTGTCTCATGAGCGGATACATATTTGAATGTATTTAGAAAAATAAACAAATAGGGGTTCCGC
GCACATTTCCCCGAAAAGTGCCACCTGACGTC
Features (pLannotate 1.2.2; 20 found; start..end, strand, type, name):
    369..580     +  promoter       EF-1α core promoter: core promoter for human elongation factor EF-1α
    581..694     +  intron         EF-1α intron A (fragment): intron upstream of the start codon of human EF-1α
   1320..1523    +  intron         EF-1α intron A: truncated intron upstream of the start codon of human EF-1α
   1532..1566    +  promoter       TRE3GV promoter (fragment): 3rd-generation Tet-responsive promoter that can be activated by binding of Tet-On® 3G, optimized for retroviral and lentiviral vectors
   1684..1707    +  CDS            3xFLAG (fragment): three tandem FLAG® epitope tags
   1879..1895    +  CDS            VP96 (fragment): 6 tandem repeats of the minimal activation domain of herpes simplex virus VP16 (Cheng et al., 2013)
   2295..2406    +  polyA_signal   bGH poly(A) signal: bovine growth hormone polyadenylation signal
   2891..2916    -  misc_feature   MCS (fragment): pBluescript multiple cloning site
   3288..3716    +  rep_origin     f1 ori (sequence partly withheld): f1 bacteriophage origin of replication; arrow indicates direction of (+) strand synthesis
   3721..3743    +  promoter       SV40 promoter (fragment): SV40 enhancer and early promoter
   3744..3935    +  promoter       SV40 promoter: SV40 early promoter
   3962..4060    +  CDS            ble (fragment): BLE_KLEPN - Experimental evidence at protein level: Swiss-Prot protein existence level 1. Binding protein with a strong affinity to the bleomycin family of antibiotics. Binds to CL990; an antimitotic-antibiotic compound. From Klebsiella pneumoniae.
   4055..4176    +  polyA_signal   SV40 poly(A) signal: SV40 polyadenylation signal
   4249..4265    -  protein_bind   lac operator: The lac repressor binds to the lac operator to inhibit transcription in E. coli. This inhibition can be relieved by adding lactose or isopropyl-β-D-thiogalactopyranoside (IPTG). lac repressor encoded by lacI
   4273..4303    -  promoter       lac promoter: promoter for the E. coli lac operon
   4318..4339    -  protein_bind   CAP binding site: CAP binding activates transcription in the presence of cAMP. E. coli catabolite activator protein
   4352..4444    -  CDS            lacI (fragment): lac repressor; lacI; The lac repressor binds to the lac operator to inhibit transcription in E. coli. This inhibition can be relieved by adding lactose or isopropyl-β-D-thiogalactopyranoside (IPTG).
   4627..5212    -  rep_origin     ori: high-copy-number ColE1/pMB1/pBR322/pUC origin of replication
   5383..6243    -  CDS            AmpR: β-lactamase; bla; confers resistance to ampicillin, carbenicillin, and related antibiotics
   6244..6348    -  promoter       AmpR promoter: bla
