>Addgene plasmid #161539 | pJM520 EF1α 3xFLAG-NLS-VP64-ZF10 in TUPV4 | addgene full sequence | sequence record 318784 | Addgene NGS Result
CTCTATGGCTTCTGAGGCAGGTCGACACTGTTTAACAAGCCCGTCAGTAGAGCGCATCGCGATAAGCTCT
AGAGGGACAGCCCCCCCCCAAAGCCCCCAGGGATGTAATTACGTCCCTCCCCCGCTAGGGGGCAGCAGCG
AGCCGCCCGGGGCTCCGCTCCGGTCCGGCGCTCCCCCCGCATCCCCGAGCCGGCAGCGTGCGGGGACAGC
CCGGGCACGGGGAAGGTGGCACGGGATCGCTTTCCTCTGAACGCTTCTCGCTGCTCTTTGAGCCTGCAGA
CACCTGGGGGGATACGGGGAAAAAGCTTTAGGCTGAAAGAGAGATTTAGAATGACAGAATCATAGAACGG
CCTGCGTACGGATGGGGCTCTAGCTCTAGAGCTTGATATCGAATTCCTGCAGCCCCGCTAGAGGGACAGC
CCCCCCCCAAAGCCCCCAGGGATGTAATTACGTCCCTCCCCCGCTAGGGGGCAGCAGCGAGCCGCCCGGG
GCTCCGCTCCGGTCCGGCGCTCCCCCCGCATCCCCGAGCCGGCAGCGTGCGGGGACAGCCCGGGCACGGG
GAAGGTGGCACGGGATCGCTTTCCTCTGAACGCTTCTCGCTGCTCTTTGAGCCTGCAGACACCTGGGGGG
ATACGGGGAAAAAGCTTTAGGCTGAAAGAGAGATTTAGAATGACAGAATCATAGAACGGCCTGGGCGCGC
CTGGTGGCGAACGATCAACAGACGGGAGAGGCAGAAAGTCTTCGCTGACAGCGACCGGACTCTAGGGGGT
ATCCCC
[124 nt withheld, positions 777-900]
C
[91 nt withheld, positions 902-992]
A
[49 nt withheld, positions 994-1042]
CCTTTGACGTTGGAGTCCACGTTCTTT
[37 nt withheld, positions 1070-1106]
ACCCTATCTCGGTCTATTCTTTTGATTTATAAGGGATTTTGCCGATTTCGGCCTATTGGTTAAAAAATGA
GCTGATTTAACAAAAATTTAACGCGAATTAATTCTGTGGAATGTGTGTCAGTTAGGCTCAATTAGTCAGC
AACCATAGTCCCGCCCCTAACTCCGCCCATCCCGCCCCTAACTCCGCCCAGTTCCGCCCATTCTCCGCCC
CATGGCTGACTAATTTTTTTTATTTATGCAGAGGCCGAGGCCGCCTCTGCCTCTGAGCTATTCCAGAAGT
AGTGAGGAGGCTTTTTTGGAGGCCTAGGCTTTTGCAAAAAGCTCCCGGGAGCTTGTATATCCATTTTCGG
AGGTTGGGCTTCGGAATCGTTTTCCGGGACGCCGGCTGGATGATCCTCCAGCGCGGGGATCTCATGCTGG
AGTTCTTCGCCCACCCCAACTTGTTTATTGCAGCTTATAATGGTTACAAATAAAGCAATAGCATCACAAA
TTTCACAAATAAAGCATTTTTTTCACTGCATTCTAGTTGTGGTTTGTCCAAACTCATCAATGTATCTTAT
CATGTCTGTATACCGTCGACCTCTAGCTAGAGCTTGGCGTAATCATGGTCATAGCTGTTTCCTGTGTGAA
ATTGTTATCCGCTCACAATTCCACACAACATACGAGCCGGAAGCATAAAGTGTAAAGCCTGGGGTGCCTA
ATGAGTGAGCTAACTCACATTAATTGCGTTGCGCTCACTGCCCGCTTTCCAGTCGGGAAACCTGTCGTGC
CAGCTGCATTAATGAATCGGCCAACGCGCGGGGAGAGGCGGTTTGCGTATTGGGCGCTCTTCCGCTTCCT
CGCTCACTGACTCGCTGCGCTCGGTCGTTCGGCTGCGGCGAGCGGTATCAGCTCACTCAAAGGCGGTAAT
ACGGTTATCCACAGAATCAGGGGATAACGCAGGAAAGAACATGTGAGCAAAAGGCCAGCAAAAGGCCAGG
AACCGTAAAAAGGCCGCGTTGCTGGCGTTTTTCCATAGGCTCCGCCCCCCTGACGAGCATCACAAAAATC
GACGCTCAAGTCAGAGGTGGCGAAACCCGACAGGACTATAAAGATACCAGGCGTTTCCCCCTGGAAGCTC
CCTCGTGCGCTCTCCTGTTCCGACCCTGCCGCTTACCGGATACCTGTCCGCCTTTCTCCCTTCGGGAAGC
GTGGCGCTTTCTCATAGCTCACGCTGTAGGTATCTCAGTTCGGTGTAGGTCGTTCGCTCCAAGCTGGGCT
GTGTGCACGAACCCCCCGTTCAGCCCGACCGCTGCGCCTTATCCGGTAACTATCGTCTTGAGTCCAACCC
GGTAAGACACGACTTATCGCCACTGGCAGCAGCCACTGGTAACAGGATTAGCAGAGCGAGGTATGTAGGC
GGTGCTACAGAGTTCTTGAAGTGGTGGCCTAACTACGGCTACACTAGAAGAACAGTATTTGGTATCTGCG
CTCTGCTGAAGCCAGTTACCTTCGGAAAAAGAGTTGGTAGCTCTTGATCCGGCAAACAAACCACCGCTGG
TAGCGGTGGTTTTTTTGTTTGCAAGCAGCAGATTACGCGCAGAAAAAAAGGATCTCAAGAAGATCCTTTG
ATCTTTTCTACGGGGTCTGACGCTCAGTGGAACGAAAACTCACGTTAAGGGATTTTGGTCATGAGATTAT
CAAAAAGGATCTTCACCTAGATCCTTTTAAATTAAAAATGAAGTTTTAAATCAATCTAAAGTATATATGA
GTAAACTTGGTCTGACAGTTACCAATGCTTAATCAGTGAGGCACCTATCTCAGCGATCTGTCTATTTCGT
TCATCCATAGTTGCCTGACTCCCCGTCGTGTAGATAACTACGATACGGGAGGGCTTACCATCTGGCCCCA
GTGCTGCAATGATACCGCGAGATCCACGCTCACCGGCTCCAGATTTATCAGCAATAAACCAGCCAGCCGG
AAGGGCCGAGCGCAGAAGTGGTCCTGCAACTTTATCCGCCTCCATCCAGTCTATTAATTGTTGCCGGGAA
GCTAGAGTAAGTAGTTCGCCAGTTAATAGTTTGCGCAACGTTGTTGCCATTGCTACAGGCATCGTGGTGT
CACGCTCGTCGTTTGGTATGGCTTCATTCAGCTCCGGTTCCCAACGATCAAGGCGAGTTACATGATCCCC
CATGTTGTGCAAAAAAGCGGTTAGCTCCTTCGGTCCTCCGATCGTTGTCAGAAGTAAGTTGGCCGCAGTG
TTATCACTCATGGTTATGGCAGCACTGCATAATTCTCTTACTGTCATGCCATCCGTAAGATGCTTTTCTG
TGACTGGTGAGTACTCAACCAAGTCATTCTGAGAATAGTGTATGCGGCGACCGAGTTGCTCTTGCCCGGC
GTCAATACGGGATAATACCGCGCCACATAGCAGAACTTTAAAAGTGCTCATCATTGGAAAACGTTCTTCG
GGGCGAAAACTCTCAAGGATCTTACCGCTGTTGAGATCCAGTTCGATGTAACCCACTCGTGCACCCAACT
GATCTTCAGCATCTTTTACTTTCACCAGCGTTTCTGGGTGAGCAAAAACAGGAAGGCAAAATGCCGCAAA
AAAGGGAATAAGGGCGACACGGAAATGTTGAATACTCATACTCTTCCTTTTTCAATATTATTGAAGCATT
TATCAGGGTTATTGTCTCATGAGCGGATACATATTTGAATGTATTTAGAAAAATAAACAAATAGGGGTTC
CGCGCACATTTCCCCGAAAAGTGCCACCTGACGTCGACGGATCGGGAGATCGAAGACGGTTACAATATCC
CGTGAAGCTTGAGTGGAATCAAGATCTGGGGAGGTCGCTGAGTAGTGCGCGAGCAAAATTTAAGCTACAA
CAAGGCAAGGCTTGACCGACAATTGCATGAAGAATCTGCTTAGGGTTAGGCGTTTTGCGCTGCTTCGCGA
TGTACGGGCCAGATATACGCGTGAGTAATTCATACAAAAGGACTCGCCCCTGCCTTGGGGAATCCCAGGG
ACCGTCGTTAAACTCCCACTAACGTAGAACCCAGAGATCGCTGCGTTCCCGCCCCCTCACCCGCCCGCTC
TCGTCATCACTGAGGTGGAGAAGAGCATGCGTGAGGCTCCGGTGCCCGTCAGTGGGCAGAGCGCACATCG
CCCACAGTCCCCGAGAAGTTGGGGGGAGGGGTCGGCAATTGAACCGGTGCCTAGAGAAGGTGGCGCGGGG
TAAACTGGGAAAGTGATGTCGTGTACTGGCTCCGCCTTTTTCCCGAGGGTGGGGGAGAACCGTATATAAG
TGCAGTAGTCGCCGTGAACGTTCTTTTTCGCAACGGGTTTGCCGCCAGAACACAGGTAAGTGCCGTGTGT
GGTTCCCGCGGGCCTGGCCTCTTTACGGGTTATGGCCCTTGCGTGCCTTGAATTACTTCCACGCCCCTGG
CTGCAGTACGTGATTCTTGATCCCGAGCTTCGGGTTGGAAGTGGGTGGGAGAGTTCGAGGCCTTGCGCTT
AAGGAGCCCCTTCGCCTCGTGCTTGAGTTGAGGCCTGGCTTGGGCGCTGGGGCCGCCGCGTGCGAATCTG
GTGGCACCTTCGCGCCTGTCTCGCTGCTTTCGATAAGTCTCTAGCCATTTAAAATTTTTGATGACCTGCT
GCGACGCTTTTTTTCTGGCAAGATAGTCTTGTAAATGCGGGCCAAGATCTGCACACTGGTATTTCGGTTT
TTGGGGCCGCGGGCGGCGACGGGGCCCGTGCGTCCCAGCGCACATGTTCGGCGAGGCGGGGCCTGCGAGC
GCGGCCACCGAGAATCGGACGGGGGTAGTCTCAAGCTGGCCGGCCTGCTCTGGTGCCTGGCCTCGCGCCG
CCGTGTATCGCCCCGCCCTGGGCGGCAAGGCTGGCCCGGTCGGCACCAGTTGCGTGAGCGGAAAGATGGC
CGCTTCCCGGCCCTGCTGCAGGGAGCTCAAAATGGAGGACGCGGCGCTCGGGAGAGCGGGCGGGTGAGTC
ACCCACACAAAGGAAAAGGGCCTTTCCGTCCTCAGCCGTCGCTTCATGTGACTCCACGGAGTACCGGGCG
CCGTCCAGGCACCTCGATTAGTTCTCGAGCTTTTGGAGTACGTCGTCTTTAGGTTGGGGGGAGGGGTTTT
ATGCGATGGAGTTTCCCCACACTGAGTGGGTGGAGACTGAAGTTAGGCCAGCTTGGCACTTGATGTAATT
CTCCTTGGAATTTGCCCTTTTTGAGTTTGGATCTTGGTTCATTCTCAAGCCTCAGACAGTGGTTCAAAGT
TTTTTTCTTCCATTTCAGGTGTCGTGAGAGCTCGTTTAGTGAACCGTCAGATCGCCTGGAGACGCCATCC
ACGCTGTTTTGACCTCCATAGAAGAGAACGGGACCGATCCAAATTCTCGAGGCTAGCGCCACCATGGATT
ATAAGGATCACGATGGCGACTACAAGGACCACGATATTGACTACAAAGACGATGACGATAAAATGGCTCC
TAAGAAAAAGCGCAAAGTCGGTATCCATGGCGTTCCCGGATCAGACGCATTGGACGATTTTGATCTGGAT
ATGCTGGGAAGTGACGCCCTCGATGATTTTGACCTTGACATGCTTGGTTCGGATGCCCTTGATGACTTTG
ACCTCGACATGCTCGGCAGTGACGCCCTTGATGATTTCGACCTGGACATGCTGATTAACTCTAGAAGTTC
CGGATCTTCTGGTTCTGGTTCTGGTTCAGGATCCGGTACCGGTGGAGCTAGACCCGGGGAGCGCCCCTTC
CAGTGTCGCATTTGCATGCGGAACTTTTCGACTAATCAAAAATTGGAAGTTCATACCCGTACTCATACCG
GTGAAAAACCGTTTCAGTGTCGGATCTGTATGCGAAATTTCTCCGTTAGACATAATTTGCAAAGACATCT
ACGTACGCACACCGGCGAGAAGCCATTCCAATGCCGAATATGCATGCGCAACTTCAGTCAACATCCAAAT
TTGACTAGACACCTAAAAACCCACCTGAGAGGATCTTAAGCGGCCGCTCGAGTCTAGAGGGCCCGTTTAA
ACCCGCTGATCAGCCTCGACTGTGCCTTCTAGTTGCCAGCCATCTGTTGTTTGCCCCTCCCCCGTGCCTT
CCTTGACCCTGGAAGGTGCCACTCCCACTGTCCTTTCCTAATAAAATGAGGAAATTGCATCGCATTGTCT
GAGTAGGTGTCATTCTATTCTGGGGGGTGGGGTGGGGCAGGACAGCAAGGGGGAGGATTGGGAAGTCAAT
AGCAGGCATGCTGGGGATGCGGTGGG
Features (pLannotate 1.2.2; 20 found; start..end, strand, type, name):
    380..405     -  misc_feature   MCS (fragment): pBluescript multiple cloning site
    777..1205    +  rep_origin     f1 ori (sequence partly withheld): f1 bacteriophage origin of replication; arrow indicates direction of (+) strand synthesis
   1210..1232    +  promoter       SV40 promoter (fragment): SV40 enhancer and early promoter
   1233..1424    +  promoter       SV40 promoter: SV40 early promoter
   1451..1549    +  CDS            ble (fragment): BLE_KLEPN - Experimental evidence at protein level: Swiss-Prot protein existence level 1. Binding protein with a strong affinity to the bleomycin family of antibiotics. Binds to CL990; an antimitotic-antibiotic compound. From Klebsiella pneumoniae.
   1544..1665    +  polyA_signal   SV40 poly(A) signal: SV40 polyadenylation signal
   1738..1754    -  protein_bind   lac operator: The lac repressor binds to the lac operator to inhibit transcription in E. coli. This inhibition can be relieved by adding lactose or isopropyl-β-D-thiogalactopyranoside (IPTG). lac repressor encoded by lacI
   1762..1792    -  promoter       lac promoter: promoter for the E. coli lac operon
   1807..1828    -  protein_bind   CAP binding site: CAP binding activates transcription in the presence of cAMP. E. coli catabolite activator protein
   1841..1933    -  CDS            lacI (fragment): lac repressor; lacI; The lac repressor binds to the lac operator to inhibit transcription in E. coli. This inhibition can be relieved by adding lactose or isopropyl-β-D-thiogalactopyranoside (IPTG).
   2116..2704    -  rep_origin     ori: high-copy-number ColE1/pMB1/pBR322/pUC origin of replication
   2875..3735    -  CDS            AmpR: β-lactamase; bla; confers resistance to ampicillin, carbenicillin, and related antibiotics
   3736..3840    -  promoter       AmpR promoter: bla
   4240..4451    +  promoter       EF-1α core promoter: core promoter for human elongation factor EF-1α
   4452..4565    +  intron         EF-1α intron A (fragment): intron upstream of the start codon of human EF-1α
   5191..5394    +  intron         EF-1α intron A: truncated intron upstream of the start codon of human EF-1α
   5403..5437    +  promoter       TRE3GV promoter (fragment): 3rd-generation Tet-responsive promoter that can be activated by binding of Tet-On® 3G, optimized for retroviral and lentiviral vectors
   5555..5578    +  CDS            3xFLAG (fragment): three tandem FLAG® epitope tags
   5750..5766    +  CDS            VP96 (fragment): 6 tandem repeats of the minimal activation domain of herpes simplex virus VP16 (Cheng et al., 2013)
   6166..6277    +  polyA_signal   bGH poly(A) signal: bovine growth hormone polyadenylation signal
