[The description below was written by a language model from this plasmid's Addgene catalogue record and pLannotate feature annotations shown in this document.]
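Description:
pJM520 is a mammalian expression plasmid of about 6.4 kb, built in the TUPV4 backbone (derived from pJM453, in which the EF1α promoter drove EBFP2-P2A-BlastR) for synthetic biology work. It is propagated in E. coli from a high-copy ColE1/pUC-type origin with ampicillin selection through the bla gene and its own promoter, and it also carries an f1 phage origin. The backbone retains remnants typical of a pcDNA-style vector: an SV40 early promoter followed only by a short fragment of a bleomycin-resistance gene and the SV40 polyadenylation signal, plus lac promoter/operator and lacI fragments. With the marker truncated, the annotation gives no evidence of a functional mammalian selection cassette.

The payload is a synthetic transcriptional activator, 3xFLAG-NLS-VP64-ZF10, cloned between NheI and NotI sites that both remain intact. Transcription is driven constitutively by the human EF1α promoter, annotated as the core promoter plus intron A, and is terminated by the bovine growth hormone polyadenylation signal. The N-terminal 3xFLAG epitope allows detection of the protein, the nuclear localization signal directs it to the nucleus, VP64 (tandem VP16 minimal activation domains, picked up by the annotation as a short VP96-like match) recruits the transcriptional machinery, and the ZF10 zinc finger domain provides DNA targeting; its binding site is not given in the record. A brief TRE3GV-like match just downstream of the intron is only a fragment and does not indicate Tet regulation. The depositor and sequencing-derived records differ by 3 nt in length and in numbering origin but show the same features. The plasmid supplies a constitutively expressed activator for engineered mammalian genetic programs, presumably acting on reporters or circuits bearing cognate ZF10 sites.
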