Addgene plasmid #161539: pJM520 EF1α 3xFLAG-NLS-VP64-ZF10 in TUPV4
Purpose: Constitutive expression of 3xFLAG-NLS-VP64-ZF10 under the EF1α promoter
Depositing lab: Joshua Leonard. Depositing organization: Northwestern University. Publication: Model-guided design of mammalian genetic programs. Muldoon JJ, Kandula V, Hong M, Donahue PS, Boucher JD, Bagheri N, Leonard JN. Sci Adv. 2021 Feb 19;7(8). pii: 7/8/eabe9375. doi: 10.1126/sciadv.abe9375. Print 2021 Feb. PubMed 33608279.
Backbone
  Vector backbone: pJM453 EF1α EBFP2-P2A-BlastR (TUPV4)
  Vector type: Mammalian Expression, Synthetic Biology
Growth in bacteria
  Bacterial resistance: Ampicillin, 100 μg/mL
  Growth temperature: 37°C
  Growth strain: DH5alpha
  Copy number: High Copy
Gene/Insert
  Gene/Insert name: 3xFLAG-NLS-VP64-ZF10
  Species: Synthetic
  Promoter: EF1α
  Tag / fusion protein: 3x-FLAG (N terminal on insert)
  Cloning method: Restriction Enzyme; 5′ cloning site NheI (not destroyed); 3′ cloning site NotI (not destroyed)
  Sequencing primers: 5′ CCATTTCAGGTGTCGTGAGAGCTC; 3′ CAGTGGGAGTGGCACCTTCC
Terms and licenses: Academic/Nonprofit Terms; Industry Terms: Not Available to Industry
How to cite: pJM520 EF1α 3xFLAG-NLS-VP64-ZF10 in TUPV4 was a gift from Joshua Leonard (Addgene plasmid # 161539 ; http://n2t.net/addgene:161539 ; RRID:Addgene_161539)
